>Addgene plasmid #115866 | pAPM-D4 miR30-DNMT3a ts2 | addgene full sequence | sequence record 232773 | Addgene NGS Result
AATCTGCTTAGGGTTAGGCGTTTTGCGCTGCTTCGCGATGTACGGGCCAGATATACGCGCTGTGGAATGT
GTGTCAGTTAGGGTGTGGAAAGTCCCCAGGCTCCCCAGCAGGCAGAAGTATGCAAAGCATGCATCTCAAT
TAGTCAGCAACCAGGTGTGGAAAGTCCCCAGGCTCCCCAGCAGGCAGAAGTATGCAAAGCATGCATCTCA
ATTAGTCAGCAACCATAGTCCCGCCCCTAACTCCGCCCATCCCGCCCCTAACTCCGCCCAGTTCCGCCCA
TTCTCCGCCCCATGGCTGACTAATTTTTTTTATTTATGCAGAGGCCGAGGCCGCCTCTGCCTCTGAGCTA
TTCCAGAAGTAGTGAGGAGGCTTTTTTGGAGGCCTAGGCTTTTGCAAAAAGCTCGCGTTGACATTGATTA
TTGACTAGTTATTAATAGTAATCAATTACGGGGTCATTAGTTCATAGCCCATATATGGAGTTCCGCGTTA
CATAACTTACGGTAAATGGCCCGCCTGGCTGACCGCCCAACGACCCCCGCCCATTGACGTCAATAATGAC
GTATGTTCCCATAGTAACGCCAATAGGGACTTTCCATTGACGTCAATGGGTGGAGTATTTACGGTAAACT
GCCCACTTGGCAGTACATCAAGTGTATCATATGCCAAGTACGCCCCCTATTGACGTCAATGACGGTAAAT
GGCCCGCCTGGCATTATGCCCAGTACATGACCTTATGGGACTTTCCTACTTGGCAGTACATCTACGTATT
AGTCATCGCTATTACCATGGTGATGCGGTTTTGGCAGTACATCAATGGGCGTGGATAGCGGTTTGACTCA
CGGGGATTTCCAAGTCTCCACCCCATTGACGTCAATGGGAGTTTGTTTTGGCACCAAAATCAACGGGACT
TTCCAAAATGTCGTAACAACTCCGCCCCATTGACGCAAATGGGCGGTAGGCGTGTACGGTGGGAGGTCTA
TATAAGCAGCGCGTTTTGCCTGTACTGGGTCTCTCTGGTTAGACCAGATCTGAGCCTGGGAGCTCTCTGG
CTAACTAGGGAACCCACTGCTTAAGCCTCAATAAAGCTTGCCTTGAGTGCTTCAAGTAGTGTGTGCCCGT
CTGTTGTGTGACTCTGGTAACTAGAGATCCCTCAGACCCTTTTAGTCAGTGTGGAAAATCTCTAGCAGTG
GCGCCCGAACAGGGACTTGAAAGCGAAAGGGAAACCAGAGGAGCTCTCTCGACGCAGGACTCGGCTTGCT
GAAGCGCGCACGGCAAGAGGCGAGGGGCGGCGACTGGTGAGTACGCCAAAAATTTTGACTAGCGGAGGCT
AGAAGGAGAGAGATGGGTGCGAGAGCGTCAGTATTAAGCGGGGGAGAATTAGATCGCGATGGGAAAAAAT
TCGGTTAAGGCCAGGGGGAAAGAAAAAATATAAATTAAAACATATAGTATGGGCAAGCAGGGAGCTAGAA
CGATTCGCAGTTAATCCTGGCCTGTTAGAAACATCAGAAGGCTGTAGACAAATACTGGGACAGCTACAAC
CATCCCTTCAGACAGGATCAGAAGAACTTAGATCATTATATAATACAGTAGCAACCCTCTATTGTGTGCA
TCAAAGGATAGAGATAAAAGACACCAAGGAAGCTTTAGACAAGATAGAGGAAGAGCAAAACAAAAGTAAG
ACCACCGCACAGCAAGCGGCCGGCCGCTGATCTTCAGACCTGGAGGAGGAGATATGAGGGACAATTGGAG
AAGTGAATTATATAAATATAAAGTAGTAAAAATTGAACCATTAGGAGTAGCACCCACCAAGGCAAAGAGA
AGAGTGGTGCAGAGAGAAAAAAGAGCAGTGGGAATAGGAGCTTTGTTCCTTGGGTTCTTGGGAGCAGCAG
GAAGCACTATGGGCGCAGCGTCAATGACGCTGACGGTACAGGCCAGACAATTATTGTCTGGTATAGTGCA
GCAGCAGAACAATTTGCTGAGGGCTATTGAGGCGCAACAGCATCTGTTGCAACTCACAGTCTGGGGCATC
AAGCAGCTCCAGGCAAGAATCCTGGCTGTGGAAAGATACCTAAAGGATCAACAGCTCCTGGGGATTTGGG
GTTGCTCTGGAAAACTCATTTGCACCACTGCTGTGCCTTGGAATGCTAGTTGGAGTAATAAATCTCTGGA
ACAGATTTGGAATCACACGACCTGGATGGAGTGGGACAGAGAAATTAACAATTACACAAGCTTAATACAC
TCCTTAATTGAAGAATCGCAAAACCAGCAAGAAAAGAATGAACAAGAATTATTGGAATTAGATAAATGGG
CAAGTTTGTGGAATTGGTTTAACATAACAAATTGGCTGTGGTATATAAAATTATTCATAATGATAGTAGG
AGGCTTGGTAGGTTTAAGAATAGTTTTTGCTGTACTTTCTATAGTGAATAGAGTTAGGCAGGGATATTCA
CCATTATCGTTTCAGACCCACCTCCCAACCCCGAGGGGACCCGACAGGCCCGAAGGAATAGAAGAAGAAG
GTGGAGAGAGAGACAGAGACAGATCCATTCGATTAGTGAACGGATCGGCACTGCGTGCGCCAATTCTGCA
GACAAATGGCAGTATTCATCCACAATTTTAAAAGAAAAGGGGGGATTGGGGGGTACAGTGCAGGGGAAAG
AATAGTAGACATAATAGCAACAGACATACAAACTAAAGAATTACAAAAACAAATTACAAAAATTCAAAAT
TTTCGGGTTTATTACAGGGACAGCAGAGATCCAGTTTGGTTAATTAACTGCAGCCCCGATAAAATAAAAG
ATTTTATTTAGTCTCCAGAAAAAGGGGGGAATGAAAGACCCCACCTGTAGGTTTGGCAAGCTAGCTGCAG
TAACGCCATTTTGCAAGGCATGGAAAAATACCAAACCAAGAATAGAGAAGTTCAGATCAAGGGCGGGTAC
ATGAAAATAGCTAACGTTGGGCCAAACAGGATATCTGCGGTGAGCAGTTTCGGCCCCGGCCCGGGGCCAA
GAACAGATGGTCACCGCAGTTTCGGCCCCGGCCCGAGGCCAAGAACAGATGGTCCCCAGATATGGCCCAA
CCCTCAGCAGTTTCTTAAGACCCATCAGATGTTTCCAGGCTCCCCCAAGGACCTGAAATGACCCTGCGCC
TTATTTGAATTAACCAATCAGCCTGCTTCTCGCTTCTGTTCGCGCGCTTCTGCTTCCCGAGCTCTATAAA
AGAGCTCACAACCCCTCACTCGGCGCGCCAGTCCTCCGACAGACTGAGTCGCCCGGGGGTCTAGAACGCG
TGCCGCCATGACCGAATACAAACCTACCGTGAGGCTGGCTACAAGAGATGATGTCCCAAGGGCTGTGAGA
ACACTGGCCGCCGCTTTTGCCGATTACCCTGCCACACGCCACACTGTGGACCCAGATCGGCATATCGAGA
GAGTGACTGAGCTGCAGGAACTGTTCCTGACCCGAGTGGGCCTGGACATTGGGAAGGTCTGGGTCGCAGA
CGATGGAGCAGCTGTGGCTGTCTGGACCACACCAGAGAGCGTGGAAGCCGGAGCTGTCTTTGCAGAGATC
GGCCCTAGAATGGCAGAACTGAGCGGCTCCAGGCTGGCAGCACAGCAGCAGATGGAGGGACTGCTGGCCC
CACACAGGCCTAAGGAACCAGCATGGTTCCTGGCTACCGTGGGGGTCTCTCCTGACCATCAGGGCAAAGG
ACTGGGAAGTGCTGTGGTCCTGCCAGGAGTGGAGGCTGCAGAACGAGCTGGAGTCCCTGCATTTCTGGAG
ACCTCTGCTCCACGAAACCTGCCCTTCTATGAACGGCTGGGCTTTACTGTGACCGCAGATGTGGAGGTCC
CCGAAGGACCTAGGACCTGGTGCATGACACGCAAACCCGGCGCCTGAGCGATCGCCGCGGCCGCCTTCTT
AACCCAACAGAAGGCTCGAGAAGGTATATTGCTGTTGACAGTGAGCGCGGCATCCACTGTGAATGATAAT
AGTGAAGCCACAGATGTATTATCATTCACAGTGGATGCCATGCCTACTGCCTCGGACTTCAAGGGGCTAG
AATTCGGCAGCTGTAGATCTTAGCCACTTTTTAAAAGAAAAGGGGGGACTGGAAGGGCTAACTGCATCCG
GACTGTACTGGGTCTCTCTGGTTAGACCAGATCTGAGCCTGGGAGCTCTCTGGCTAACTAGGGAACCCAC
TGCTTAAGCCTCAATAAAGCTTGCCTTGAGTGCTTCAAGTAGTGTGTGCCCGTCTGTTGTGTGACTCTGG
TAACTAGAGATCCCTCAGACCCTTTTAGTCAGTGTGGAAAATCTCTAGCAGGGCCCGTTTCATGTGAGCA
AAAGGCCAGCAAAAGGCCAGGAACCGTAAAAAGGCCGCGTTGCTGGCGTTTTTCCATAGGCTCCGCCCCC
CTGACGAGCATCACAAAAATCGACGCTCAAGTCAGAGGTGGCGAAACCCGACAGGACTATAAAGATACCA
GGCGTTTCCCCCTGGAAGCTCCCTCGTGCGCTCTCCTGTTCCGACCCTGCCGCTTACCGGATACCTGTCC
GCCTTTCTCCCTTCGGGAAGCGTGGCGCTTTCTCATAGCTCACGCTGTAGGTATCTCAGTTCGGTGTAGG
TCGTTCGCTCCAAGCTGGGCTGTGTGCACGAACCCCCCGTTCAGCCCGACCGCTGCGCCTTATCCGGTAA
CTATCGTCTTGAGTCCAACCCGGTAAGACACGACTTATCGCCACTGGCAGCAGCCACTGGTAACAGGATT
AGCAGAGCGAGGTATGTAGGCGGTGCTACAGAGTTCTTGAAGTGGTGGCCTAACTACGGCTACACTAGAA
GAACAGTATTTGGTATCTGCGCTCTGCTGAAGCCAGTTACCTTCGGAAAAAGAGTTGGTAGCTCTTGATC
CGGCAAACAAACCACCGCTGGTAGCGGTGGTTTTTTTGTTTGCAAGCAGCAGATTACGCGCAGAAAAAAA
GGATCTCAAGAAGATCCTTTGATCTTTTCTACGGGGTCTGACGCTCAGTGGAACGAAAACTCACGTTAAG
GGATTTTGGTCATGAGATTATCAAAAAGGATCTTCACCTAGATCCTTTTAAATTAAAAATGAAGTTTTAA
ATCAATCTAAAGTATATATGAGTAAACTTGGTCTGACAGTTACCAATGCTTAATCAGTGAGGCACCTATC
TCAGCGATCTGTCTATTTCGTTCATCCATAGTTGCCTGACTCCCCGTCGTGTAGATAACTACGATACGGG
AGGGCTTACCATCTGGCCCCAGTGCTGCAATGATACCGCGAGACCCACGCTCACCGGCTCCAGATTTATC
AGCAATAAACCAGCCAGCCGGAAGGGCCGAGCGCAGAAGTGGTCCTGCAACTTTATCCGCCTCCATCCAG
TCTATTAATTGTTGCCGGGAAGCTAGAGTAAGTAGTTCGCCAGTTAATAGTTTGCGCAACGTTGTTGCCA
TTGCTACAGGCATCGTGGTGTCACGCTCGTCGTTTGGTATGGCTTCATTCAGCTCCGGTTCCCAACGATC
AAGGCGAGTTACATGATCCCCCATGTTGTGCAAAAAAGCGGTTAGCTCCTTCGGTCCTCCGATCGTTGTC
AGAAGTAAGTTGGCCGCAGTGTTATCACTCATGGTTATGGCAGCACTGCATAATTCTCTTACTGTCATGC
CATCCGTAAGATGCTTTTCTGTGACTGGTGAGTACTCAACCAAGTCATTCTGAGAATAGTGTATGCGGCG
ACCGAGTTGCTCTTGCCCGGCGTCAATACGGGATAATACCGCGCCACATAGCAGAACTTTAAAAGTGCTC
ATCATTGGAAAACGTTCTTCGGGGCGAAAACTCTCAAGGATCTTACCGCTGTTGAGATCCAGTTCGATGT
AACCCACTCGTGCACCCAACTGATCTTCAGCATCTTTTACTTTCACCAGCGTTTCTGGGTGAGCAAAAAC
AGGAAGGCAAAATGCCGCAAAAAAGGGAATAAGGGCGACACGGAAATGTTGAATACTCATACTCTTCCTT
TTTCAATATTATTGAAGCATTTATCAGGGTTATTGTCTCATGAGCGGATACATATTTGAATGTATTTAGA
AAAATAAACAAATAGGGGTTCCGCGCACATTTCCCCGAAAAGTGCCACCTGACGTCGACGGATCGGGAGA
TCTCCCGATCCCCTATGGTGCACTCTCAGTACAATCTGCTCTGATGCCGCATAGTTAAGCCAGTATCTGC
TCCCTGCTTGTGTGTTGGAGGTCGCTGAGTAGTGCGCGAGCAAAATTTAAGCTACAACAAGGCAAGGCTT
GACCGACAATTGCATGAAG
Features (pLannotate 1.2.2; 19 found; start..end, strand, type, name):
     69..398     +  promoter       SV40 promoter: SV40 enhancer and early promoter
    410..789     +  enhancer       CMV enhancer: human cytomegalovirus immediate early enhancer
    790..989     +  promoter       CMV promoter: human cytomegalovirus (CMV) immediate early promoter
   1007..1187    +  LTR            5' LTR (truncated): truncated 5' long terminal repeat (LTR) from HIV-1
   1234..1359    +  misc_feature   HIV-1 Ψ: packaging signal of human immunodeficiency virus type 1
   1343..1681    +  CDS            HIV-1 gag (fragment): gag protein from human immunodeficiency virus 1; gag
   1856..2089    +  misc_feature   RRE: The Rev response element (RRE) of HIV-1 allows for Rev-dependent mRNA export from the nucleus to the cytoplasm.
   2466..2566    +  CDS            Rev (fragment): human immunodeficiency virus 1 (HIV-1) Rev protein; rev; enhances nuclear export of unspliced and incompletely spliced viral mRNAs
   2616..2733    +  misc_feature   cPPT/CTS: central polypurine tract and central termination sequence of HIV-1
   2870..3277    +  promoter       SFFV promoter: spleen focus-forming virus long terminal repeat (LTR) promoter
   3298..3894    +  CDS            pac: PUAC_STRAD - Protein predicted: Swiss-Prot protein existence level 4. Detoxification of puromycin. From Streptomyces alboniger.
   3919..3964    +  ncRNA          5' miR-30a (fragment): sequence upstream of the 71-nt precursor of the human miR-30a microRNA (Zeng et al., 2002) miRNA
   4034..4059    +  ncRNA          3' miR-30a (fragment): sequence downstream of the 71-nt precursor of the human miR-30a microRNA (Zeng et al., 2002) miRNA
   4089..4108    +  misc_feature   cPPT/CTS (fragment): central polypurine tract and central termination sequence of HIV-1
   4140..4320    +  LTR            5' LTR (truncated): truncated 5' long terminal repeat (LTR) from HIV-1
   4391..4979    -  rep_origin     ori: high-copy-number ColE1/pMB1/pBR322/pUC origin of replication
   5150..6010    -  CDS            AmpR: β-lactamase; bla; confers resistance to ampicillin, carbenicillin, and related antibiotics
   6011..6115    -  promoter       AmpR promoter: bla
   6174..6226    -  misc_feature   bom (fragment): basis of mobility region from pBR322
