[The description below was written by a language model from this plasmid's Addgene catalogue record and pLannotate feature annotations shown in this document.]
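Description:
pAPM-D4 miR30-DNMT3a ts2 is an HIV-1-based lentiviral transfer vector built on the pAPM-D4-mir30 backbone for RNAi knockdown of human DNMT3A, the de novo DNA methyltransferase. In bacteria it is maintained through a high-copy ColE1/pUC-type origin and an ampicillin resistance (β-lactamase) gene. A fragment of the pBR322 bom region is also annotated. The sequenced record is about 6.3 kb.

Upstream of the viral genome, the annotation shows SV40 enhancer/early promoter sequences followed by the CMV enhancer and promoter abutting a truncated 5' LTR. This arrangement typically drives genomic RNA transcription in packaging cells independently of Tat. The packageable region carries the HIV-1 Ψ signal with an adjoining gag fragment, the Rev response element for Rev-dependent nuclear export, and the cPPT/CTS. It ends in a second truncated LTR element, which the annotation tool labels as a 5' LTR although it sits in the 3' position.

The internal cassette uses the spleen focus-forming virus (SFFV) LTR promoter to drive a single Pol II transcript. This transcript encodes puromycin N-acetyltransferase (pac) and is followed by a DNMT3A-targeting hairpin placed between 5' and 3' flanking sequences of human miR-30a. Because the shRNA sits in a microRNA scaffold downstream of the selection marker, it is processed by the endogenous miRNA pathway, and puromycin resistance and knockdown are linked on the same transcript. The "ts2" in the name presumably denotes a second target site, though the record does not say so explicitly, and the cloning sites are not recorded. The associated publication concerns transcriptional repression of proviruses, which suggests the vector was used to make stably transduced, puromycin-selected human cells depleted of DNMT3A.
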