Addgene plasmid #115866: pAPM-D4 miR30-DNMT3a ts2
Purpose: DNMT3a knockdown
Depositing lab: Jeremy Luban. Depositing organization: University of Massachusetts, Worcester. Publication: Primate immunodeficiency virus proteins Vpx and Vpr counteract transcriptional repression of proviruses by the HUSH complex. Yurkovetskiy L, Guney MH, Kim K, Goh SL, McCauley S, Dauphin A, Diehl WE, Luban J. Nat Microbiol. 2018 Dec;3(12):1354-1361. doi: 10.1038/s41564-018-0256-x. Epub 2018 Oct 8. PubMed 30297740.
Backbone
  Vector backbone: pAPM-D4-mir30
  Vector type: Lentiviral
  Selectable markers: Puromycin
Growth in bacteria
  Bacterial resistance: Ampicillin, 100 μg/mL
  Growth temperature: 30°C
  Growth strain: NEB Stable
  Copy number: High Copy
Gene/Insert
  Gene/Insert name: DNMT3a shRNA
  gRNA/shRNA sequence: TATCATTCACAGTGGATGC
  Species: H. sapiens (human)
  Entrez Gene: DNMT3A (a.k.a. DNMT3A2, HESJAS, M.HsaIIIA, TBRS)
  Promoter: SFFV
  Cloning method: Restriction Enzyme; 5′ cloning site Unknown (unknown if destroyed); 3′ cloning site Unknown (unknown if destroyed)
Terms and licenses: Academic/Nonprofit Terms; Industry Terms: Not Available to Industry
Depositor comments: PuroR . Please visit https://www.biorxiv.org/content/early/2018/04/03/293001 for bioRxiv preprint.
How to cite: pAPM-D4 miR30-DNMT3a ts2 was a gift from Jeremy Luban (Addgene plasmid # 115866 ; http://n2t.net/addgene:115866 ; RRID:Addgene_115866)
